Addgene plasmid #90340: pLminP_Luc2P_RE6
Purpose: STAT5 - Stat5 gene reporter
Depositing lab: Ramnik Xavier. Depositing organization: Broad Institute. Publication: Simultaneous Pathway Activity Inference and Gene Expression Analysis Using RNA Sequencing. O'Connell DJ, Kolde R, Sooknah M, Graham DB, Sundberg TB, Latorre IJ, Mikkelsen TS, Xavier RJ. Cell Syst. 2016 May 25;2(5):323-34. doi: 10.1016/j.cels.2016.04.011. Epub 2016 May 19. PubMed 27211859.
Backbone
  Vector backbone: pLenti7.3
  Backbone manufacturer: Thermo Fisher
  Backbone size w/o insert (bp): 7251
  Total vector size (bp): 9293
  Vector type: Lentiviral
  Selectable markers: eGFP
Growth in bacteria
  Bacterial resistance: Ampicillin, 100 μg/mL
  Growth temperature: 37°C
  Growth strain: NEB Stable
  Copy number: High Copy
Gene/Insert
  Gene/Insert name: Firefly luciferase (alt name: Luc2P)
  Species: P. pyralis
  Insert size (bp): 1776
  Promoter: STAT5
  Cloning method: Gibson Cloning
  Sequencing primers: 5′ GGTACAGTGCAGGGGAAAGA
Resource information
  A portion of this plasmid was derived from a plasmid made by: pGL4.29 reporter vector (Promega)
Terms and licenses: Academic/Nonprofit Terms; Industry Terms: Not Available to Industry
How to cite: pLminP_Luc2P_RE6 was a gift from Ramnik Xavier (Addgene plasmid # 90340 ; http://n2t.net/addgene:90340 ; RRID:Addgene_90340)
