[The description below was written by a language model from this plasmid's Addgene catalogue record and pLannotate feature annotations shown in this document.]
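Description:
pLminP_Luc2P_RE6 is a lentiviral transcriptional reporter for STAT5 pathway activity, built on the pLenti7.3 backbone with reporter elements derived in part from a pGL4-series luciferase vector. It is maintained in E. coli through a high-copy ColE1/pUC-type origin with ampicillin resistance (AmpR), and also carries an f1 origin and remnants of a lac/T7/T3 cloning region. The viral portion has a third-generation, self-inactivating layout. An RSV promoter fused to a truncated HIV-1 5' LTR drives genomic RNA production in packaging cells. It is followed by the Ψ packaging signal, the RRE for Rev-dependent export, the cPPT/CTS, and a ΔU3 3' LTR that silences LTR promoter activity after integration. An SV40 poly(A) signal and SV40 origin lie downstream of the 3' LTR.

The reporter cassette places a minimal TATA-box promoter (minP), which has low basal activity, upstream of synthetic firefly luciferase (luc2) fused to an hPEST degradation sequence, giving the destabilised Luc2P. The catalogue lists the promoter as STAT5, implying that a STAT5 response element sits upstream of minP. This element is not annotated in the feature table, though an unannotated gap lies between the cPPT/CTS and minP where it would be expected. The short protein half-life lets luciferase signal follow changes in transcription more closely. A WPRE follows to enhance transcript expression. A separate SV40 enhancer/early promoter drives Emerald GFP, which serves as the marker for identifying or sorting transduced cells, as no drug selection marker for mammalian cells is present. The construct is suited to stable delivery of a STAT5-responsive reporter into mammalian cells, and the associated publication concerns inferring pathway activity alongside gene expression by RNA sequencing.
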