Features (pLannotate 1.2.2; 28 found; start..end, strand, type, name):
      3..229     +  promoter       RSV promoter: Rous sarcoma virus enhancer/promoter
    230..410     +  LTR            5' LTR (truncated): truncated 5' long terminal repeat (LTR) from HIV-1
    457..582     +  misc_feature   HIV-1 Ψ: packaging signal of human immunodeficiency virus type 1
    566..929     +  CDS            HIV-1 gag (fragment): gag protein from human immunodeficiency virus 1; gag
   1075..1308    +  misc_feature   RRE: The Rev response element (RRE) of HIV-1 allows for Rev-dependent mRNA export from the nucleus to the cytoplasm.
   1685..1785    +  CDS            Rev (fragment): human immunodeficiency virus 1 (HIV-1) Rev protein; rev; enhances nuclear export of unspliced and incompletely spliced viral mRNAs
   1804..1921    +  misc_feature   cPPT/CTS: central polypurine tract and central termination sequence of HIV-1
   2138..2169    +  promoter       minP: minimal TATA-box promoter with low basal activity
   2202..3851    +  CDS            luciferase: firefly luciferase synthetic luc2 version of the luciferase gene
   3855..3974    +  CDS            hPEST: PEST degradation sequence from mouse ornithine decarboxylase human codon-optimized
   4068..4656    +  misc_feature   WPRE: woodchuck hepatitis virus posttranscriptional regulatory element
   4671..4987    +  promoter       SV40 promoter: SV40 enhancer and early promoter
   5038..5757    +  CDS            EmGFP: Emerald GFP mammalian codon-optimized
   5756..5827    +  CDS            nef (fragment): NEF_HV1Z2 - Experimental evidence at protein level: Swiss-Prot protein existence level 1. Extracellular Nef protein targets CD4(+) T-lymphocytes for apoptosis by interacting with CXCR4 surface receptors. From Human immunodeficiency virus type 1 group M subtype D (isolate Z2/CDC-Z34) (HIV-1).
   5829..6062    +  LTR            3' LTR (ΔU3): self-inactivating 3' long terminal repeat (LTR) from HIV-1
   6134..6255    +  polyA_signal   SV40 poly(A) signal: SV40 polyadenylation signal
   6295..6430    +  rep_origin     SV40 ori: SV40 origin of replication
   6451..6469    -  promoter       T7 promoter: promoter for bacteriophage T7 RNA polymerase
   6477..6632    +  CDS            lacZα (fragment): LacZα fragment of β-galactosidase; lacZ fragment
   6637..7065    +  rep_origin     f1 ori (sequence partly withheld): f1 bacteriophage origin of replication; arrow indicates direction of (+) strand synthesis
   7118..7222    +  promoter       AmpR promoter: bla
   7223..8083    +  CDS            AmpR: β-lactamase; bla; confers resistance to ampicillin, carbenicillin, and related antibiotics
   8254..8842    +  rep_origin     ori: high-copy-number ColE1/pMB1/pBR322/pUC origin of replication
   9025..9117    +  CDS            lacI (fragment): lac repressor; lacI; The lac repressor binds to the lac operator to inhibit transcription in E. coli. This inhibition can be relieved by adding lactose or isopropyl-β-D-thiogalactopyranoside (IPTG).
   9130..9151    +  protein_bind   CAP binding site: CAP binding activates transcription in the presence of cAMP. E. coli catabolite activator protein
   9166..9196    +  promoter       lac promoter: promoter for the E. coli lac operon
   9204..9220    +  protein_bind   lac operator: The lac repressor binds to the lac operator to inhibit transcription in E. coli. This inhibition can be relieved by adding lactose or isopropyl-β-D-thiogalactopyranoside (IPTG). lac repressor encoded by lacI
   9265..9283    +  promoter       T3 promoter: promoter for bacteriophage T3 RNA polymerase
>Addgene plasmid #90340 | pLminP_Luc2P_RE6 | addgene full sequence | sequence record 360001 | Addgene NGS Result
AATGTAGTCTTATGCAATACTCTTGTAGTCTTGCAACATGGTAACGATGAGTTAGCAACATGCCTTACAA
GGAGAGAAAAAGCACCGTGCATGCCGATTGGTGGAAGTAAGGTGGTACGATCGTGCCTTATTAGGAAGGC
AACAGACGGGTCTGACATGGATTGGACGAACCACTGAATTGCCGCATTGCAGAGATATTGTATTTAAGTG
CCTAGCTCGATACATAAACGGGTCTCTCTGGTTAGACCAGATCTGAGCCTGGGAGCTCTCTGGCTAACTA
GGGAACCCACTGCTTAAGCCTCAATAAAGCTTGCCTTGAGTGCTTCAAGTAGTGTGTGCCCGTCTGTTGT
GTGACTCTGGTAACTAGAGATCCCTCAGACCCTTTTAGTCAGTGTGGAAAATCTCTAGCAGTGGCGCCCG
AACAGGGACTTGAAAGCGAAAGGGAAACCAGAGGAGCTCTCTCGACGCAGGACTCGGCTTGCTGAAGCGC
GCACGGCAAGAGGCGAGGGGCGGCGACTGGTGAGTACGCCAAAAATTTTGACTAGCGGAGGCTAGAAGGA
GAGAGATGGGTGCGAGAGCGTCAGTATTAAGCGGGGGAGAATTAGATCGCGATGGGAAAAAATTCGGTTA
AGGCCAGGGGGAAAGAAAAAATATAAATTAAAACATATAGTATGGGCAAGCAGGGAGCTAGAACGATTCG
CAGTTAATCCTGGCCTGTTAGAAACATCAGAAGGCTGTAGACAAATACTGGGACAGCTACAACCATCCCT
TCAGACAGGATCAGAAGAACTTAGATCATTATATAATACAGTAGCAACCCTCTATTGTGTGCATCAAAGG
ATAGAGATAAAAGACACCAAGGAAGCTTTAGACAAGATAGAGGAAGAGCAAAACAAAAGTAAGACCACCG
CACAGCAAGCGGCCGCTGATCTTCAGACCTGGAGGAGGAGATATGAGGGACAATTGGAGAAGTGAATTAT
ATAAATATAAAGTAGTAAAAATTGAACCATTAGGAGTAGCACCCACCAAGGCAAAGAGAAGAGTGGTGCA
GAGAGAAAAAAGAGCAGTGGGAATAGGAGCTTTGTTCCTTGGGTTCTTGGGAGCAGCAGGAAGCACTATG
GGCGCAGCGTCAATGACGCTGACGGTACAGGCCAGACAATTATTGTCTGGTATAGTGCAGCAGCAGAACA
ATTTGCTGAGGGCTATTGAGGCGCAACAGCATCTGTTGCAACTCACAGTCTGGGGCATCAAGCAGCTCCA
GGCAAGAATCCTGGCTGTGGAAAGATACCTAAAGGATCAACAGCTCCTGGGGATTTGGGGTTGCTCTGGA
AAACTCATTTGCACCACTGCTGTGCCTTGGAATGCTAGTTGGAGTAATAAATCTCTGGAACAGATTTGGA
ATCACACGACCTGGATGGAGTGGGACAGAGAAATTAACAATTACACAAGCTTAATACACTCCTTAATTGA
AGAATCGCAAAACCAGCAAGAAAAGAATGAACAAGAATTATTGGAATTAGATAAATGGGCAAGTTTGTGG
AATTGGTTTAACATAACAAATTGGCTGTGGTATATAAAATTATTCATAATGATAGTAGGAGGCTTGGTAG
GTTTAAGAATAGTTTTTGCTGTACTTTCTATAGTGAATAGAGTTAGGCAGGGATATTCACCATTATCGTT
TCAGACCCACCTCCCAACCCCGAGGGGACCCGACAGGCCCGAAGGAATAGAAGAAGAAGGTGGAGAGAGA
GACAGAGACAGATCCATTCGATTAGTGAACGGATCTCGACGGTATCGGTTAACTTTTAAAAGAAAAGGGG
GGATTGGGGGGTACAGTGCAGGGGAAAGAATAGTAGACATAATAGCAACAGACATACAAACTAAAGAATT
ACAAAAACAAATTACAAAAATTCAAAATTTTATCGATCGCACCAGCGTGTGGATCGCTTTTAGATTTCTA
GGAATTCAATCCTTTTAGATTTCTAGGAATTCAATCCTTTAGATTTCTAGGAATTCAATCCTTTTAGATT
TCTAGGAATTCAATCCTTTAGATTTCTAGGAATTCAATCCTTTTAGATTTCTAGGAATTCAATCCGATCC
GAGAACAGATCTGGCCTCGGCGGCCAAGCTTAGACACTAGAGGGTATATAATGGAAGCTCGACTTCCAGC
TTGGCAATCCGGTACTGTTGGTAAAGCCACCATGGAAGATGCCAAAAACATTAAGAAGGGCCCAGCGCCA
TTCTACCCACTCGAAGACGGGACCGCCGGCGAGCAGCTGCACAAAGCCATGAAGCGCTACGCCCTGGTGC
CCGGCACCATCGCCTTTACCGACGCACATATCGAGGTGGACATTACCTACGCCGAGTACTTCGAGATGAG
CGTTCGGCTGGCAGAAGCTATGAAGCGCTATGGGCTGAATACAAACCATCGGATCGTGGTGTGCAGCGAG
AATAGCTTGCAGTTCTTCATGCCCGTGTTGGGTGCCCTGTTCATCGGTGTGGCTGTGGCCCCAGCTAACG
ACATCTACAACGAGCGCGAGCTGCTGAACAGCATGGGCATCAGCCAGCCCACCGTCGTATTCGTGAGCAA
GAAAGGGCTGCAAAAGATCCTCAACGTGCAAAAGAAGCTACCGATCATACAAAAGATCATCATCATGGAT
AGCAAGACCGACTACCAGGGCTTCCAAAGCATGTACACCTTCGTGACTTCCCATTTGCCACCCGGCTTCA
ACGAGTACGACTTCGTGCCCGAGAGCTTCGACCGGGACAAAACCATCGCCCTGATCATGAACAGTAGTGG
CAGTACCGGATTGCCCAAGGGCGTAGCCCTACCGCACCGCACCGCTTGTGTCCGATTCAGTCATGCCCGC
GACCCCATCTTCGGCAACCAGATCATCCCCGACACCGCTATCCTCAGCGTGGTGCCATTTCACCACGGCT
TCGGCATGTTCACCACGCTGGGCTACTTGATCTGCGGCTTTCGGGTCGTGCTCATGTACCGCTTCGAGGA
GGAGCTATTCTTGCGCAGCTTGCAAGACTATAAGATTCAATCTGCCCTGCTGGTGCCCACACTATTTAGC
TTCTTCGCTAAGAGCACTCTCATCGACAAGTACGACCTAAGCAACTTGCACGAGATCGCCAGCGGCGGGG
CGCCGCTCAGCAAGGAGGTAGGTGAGGCCGTGGCCAAACGCTTCCACCTACCAGGCATCCGCCAGGGCTA
CGGCCTGACAGAAACAACCAGCGCCATTCTGATCACCCCCGAAGGGGACGACAAGCCTGGCGCAGTAGGC
AAGGTGGTGCCCTTCTTCGAGGCTAAGGTGGTGGACTTGGACACCGGTAAGACACTGGGTGTGAACCAGC
GCGGCGAGCTGTGCGTCCGTGGCCCCATGATCATGAGCGGCTACGTTAACAACCCCGAGGCTACAAACGC
TCTCATCGACAAGGACGGCTGGCTGCACAGCGGCGACATCGCCTACTGGGACGAGGACGAGCACTTCTTC
ATCGTGGACCGGCTGAAGAGCCTGATCAAATACAAGGGCTACCAGGTAGCCCCAGCCGAACTGGAGAGCA
TCCTGCTGCAACACCCCAACATCTTCGACGCCGGGGTCGCCGGCCTGCCCGACGACGATGCCGGCGAGCT
GCCCGCCGCAGTCGTCGTGCTGGAACACGGTAAAACCATGACCGAGAAGGAGATCGTGGACTATGTGGCC
AGCCAGGTTACAACCGCCAAGAAGCTGCGCGGTGGTGTTGTGTTCGTGGACGAGGTGCCTAAAGGACTGA
CCGGCAAGTTGGACGCCCGCAAGATCCGCGAGATTCTCATTAAGGCCAAGAAGGGCGGCAAGATCGCCGT
GAATTCTCACGGCTTCCCTCCCGAGGTGGAGGAGCAGGCCGCCGGCACCCTGCCCATGAGCTGCGCCCAG
GAGAGCGGCATGGATAGACACCCTGCTGCTTGCGCCAGCGCCAGGATCAACGTCTAAGGCCGCGACTCTA
GAACGCGTCACTGCGGCTNNGCTKMANGGGNTTGACGGACTACAGACATCAGCGCGTACCGGTTAGTAAT
GATCGACAATCAACCTCTGGATTACAAAATTTGTGAAAGATTGACTGGTATTCTTAACTATGTTGCTCCT
TTTACGCTATGTGGATACGCTGCTTTAATGCCTTTGTATCATGCTATTGCTTCCCGTATGGCTTTCATTT
TCTCCTCCTTGTATAAATCCTGGTTGCTGTCTCTTTATGAGGAGTTGTGGCCCGTTGTCAGGCAACGTGG
CGTGGTGTGCACTGTGTTTGCTGACGCAACCCCCACTGGTTGGGGCATTGCCACCACCTGTCAGCTCCTT
TCCGGGACTTTCGCTTTCCCCCTCCCTATTGCCACGGCGGAACTCATCGCCGCCTGCCTTGCCCGCTGCT
GGACAGGGGCTCGGCTGTTGGGCACTGACAATTCCGTGGTGTTGTCGGGGAAGCTGACGTCCTTTCCATG
GCTGCTCGCCTGTGTTGCCACCTGGATTCTGCGCGGGACGTCCTTCTGCTACGTCCCTTCGGCCCTCAAT
CCAGCGGACCTTCCTTCCCGCGGCCTGCTGCCGGCTCTGCGGCCTCTTCCGCGTCTTCGCCTTCGCCCTC
AGACGAGTCGGATCTCCCTTTGGGCCGCCTCCCCGCCTGGCGATGGTACCGGTGTGGAAAGTCCCCAGGC
TCCCCAGCAGGCAGAAGTATGCAAAGCATGCATCTCAATTAGTCAGCAACCAGGTGTGGAAAGTCCCCAG
GCTCCCCAGCAGGCAGAAGTATGCAAAGCATGCATCTCAATTAGTCAGCAACCATAGTCCCGCCCCTAAC
TCCGCCCATCCCGCCCCTAACTCCGCCCAGTTCCGCCCATTCTCCGCCCCATGGCTGACTAATTTTTTTT
ATTTATGCAGAGGCCGAGGCCGCCTCTGCCTCTGAGCTATTCCAGAAGTAGTGAGGAGGCTTTTTTGGAG
GCCTAGGCTTTTGCAAAAAGCTCCCGGGAGCTTGTATATCCATTTTCGGATCTGATCAGCACCTAGCATG
GTGAGCAAGGGCGAGGAGCTGTTCACCGGGGTGGTGCCCATCCTGGTCGAGCTGGACGGCGACGTAAACG
GCCACAAGTTCAGCGTGTCCGGCGAGGGCGAGGGCGATGCCACCTACGGCAAGCTGACCCTGAAGTTCAT
CTGCACCACCGGCAAGCTGCCCGTGCCCTGGCCCACCCTCGTGACCACCTTCACCTACGGCGTGCAGTGC
TTCGCCCGCTACCCCGACCACATGAAGCAGCACGACTTCTTCAAGTCCGCCATGCCCGAAGGCTACGTCC
AGGAGCGCACCATCTTCTTCAAGGACGACGGCAACTACAAGACCCGCGCCGAGGTGAAGTTCGAGGGCGA
CACCCTGGTGAACCGCATCGAGCTGAAGGGCATCGACTTCAAGGAGGACGGCAACATCCTGGGGCACAAG
CTGGAGTACAACTACAACAGCCACAAGGTCTATATCACCGCCGACAAGCAGAAGAACGGCATCAAGGTGA
ACTTCAAGACCCGCCACAACATCGAGGACGGCAGCGTGCAGCTCGCCGACCACTACCAGCAGAACACCCC
CATCGGCGACGGCCCCGTGCTGCTGCCCGACAACCACTACCTGAGCACCCAGTCCGCCCTGAGCAAAGAC
CCCAACGAGAAGCGCGATCACATGGTCCTGCTGGAGTTCGTGACCGCCGCCGGGATCACTCTCGGCATGG
ACGAGCTGTACAAGTAAGGTACCTTTAAGACCAATGACTTACAAGGCAGCTGTAGATCTTAGCCACTTTT
TAAAAGAAAAGGGGGGACTGGAAGGGCTAATTCACTCCCAACGAAGACAAGATCTGCTTTTTGCTTGTAC
TGGGTCTCTCTGGTTAGACCAGATCTGAGCCTGGGAGCTCTCTGGCTAACTAGGGAACCCACTGCTTAAG
CCTCAATAAAGCTTGCCTTGAGTGCTTCAAGTAGTGTGTGCCCGTCTGTTGTGTGACTCTGGTAACTAGA
GATCCCTCAGACCCTTTTAGTCAGTGTGGAAAATCTCTAGCAGTAGTAGTTCATGTCATCTTATTATTCA
GTATTTATAACTTGCAAAGAAATGAATATCAGAGAGTGAGAGGAACTTGTTTATTGCAGCTTATAATGGT
TACAAATAAAGCAATAGCATCACAAATTTCACAAATAAAGCATTTTTTTCACTGCATTCTAGTTGTGGTT
TGTCCAAACTCATCAATGTATCTTATCATGTCTGGCTCTAGCTATCCCGCCCCTAACTCCGCCCATCCCG
CCCCTAACTCCGCCCAGTTCCGCCCATTCTCCGCCCCATGGCTGACTAATTTTTTTTATTTATGCAGAGG
CCGAGGCCGCCTCGGCCTCTGAGCTATTCCAGAAGTAGTGAGGAGGCTTTTTTGGAGGCCTAGGGACGTA
CCCAATTCGCCCTATAGTGAGTCGTATTACGCGCGCTCACTGGCCGTCGTTTTACAACGTCGTGACTGGG
AAAACCCTGGCGTTACCCAACTTAATCGCCTTGCAGCACATCCCCCTTTCGCCAGCTGGCGTAATAGCGA
AGAGGCCCGCACCGATCGCCCTTCCCAACAGTTGCGCAGCCTGAATGGCGAATGGG
[124 nt withheld, positions 6637-6760]
C
[91 nt withheld, positions 6762-6852]
A
[49 nt withheld, positions 6854-6902]
CCTTTGACGTTGGAGTCCACGTTCTTT
[37 nt withheld, positions 6930-6966]
ACCCTATCTCGGTCTATTCTTTTGATTTATAAGGGATTTTGCCGATTTCGGCCTATTGGTTAAAAAATGA
GCTGATTTAACAAAAATTTAACGCGAATTTTAACAAAATATTAACGCTTACAATTTAGGTGGCACTTTTC
GGGGAAATGTGCGCGGAACCCCTATTTGTTTATTTTTCTAAATACATTCAAATATGTATCCGCTCATGAG
ACAATAACCCTGATAAATGCTTCAATAATATTGAAAAAGGAAGAGTATGAGTATTCAACATTTCCGTGTC
GCCCTTATTCCCTTTTTTGCGGCATTTTGCCTTCCTGTTTTTGCTCACCCAGAAACGCTGGTGAAAGTAA
AAGATGCTGAAGATCAGTTGGGTGCACGAGTGGGTTACATCGAACTGGATCTCAACAGCGGTAAGATCCT
TGAGAGTTTTCGCCCCGAAGAACGTTTTCCAATGATGAGCACTTTTAAAGTTCTGCTATGTGGCGCGGTA
TTATCCCGTATTGACGCCGGGCAAGAGCAACTCGGTCGCCGCATACACTATTCTCAGAATGACTTGGTTG
AGTACTCACCAGTCACAGAAAAGCATCTTACGGATGGCATGACAGTAAGAGAATTATGCAGTGCTGCCAT
AACCATGAGTGATAACACTGCGGCCAACTTACTTCTGACAACGATCGGAGGACCGAAGGAGCTAACCGCT
TTTTTGCACAACATGGGGGATCATGTAACTCGCCTTGATCGTTGGGAACCGGAGCTGAATGAAGCCATAC
CAAACGACGAGCGTGACACCACGATGCCTGTAGCAATGGCAACAACGTTGCGCAAACTATTAACTGGCGA
ACTACTTACTCTAGCTTCCCGGCAACAATTAATAGACTGGATGGAGGCGGATAAAGTTGCAGGACCACTT
CTGCGCTCGGCCCTTCCGGCTGGCTGGTTTATTGCTGATAAATCTGGAGCCGGTGAGCGTGGGTCTCGCG
GTATCATTGCAGCACTGGGGCCAGATGGTAAGCCCTCCCGTATCGTAGTTATCTACACGACGGGGAGTCA
GGCAACTATGGATGAACGAAATAGACAGATCGCTGAGATAGGTGCCTCACTGATTAAGCATTGGTAACTG
TCAGACCAAGTTTACTCATATATACTTTAGATTGATTTAAAACTTCATTTTTAATTTAAAAGGATCTAGG
TGAAGATCCTTTTTGATAATCTCATGACCAAAATCCCTTAACGTGAGTTTTCGTTCCACTGAGCGTCAGA
CCCCGTAGAAAAGATCAAAGGATCTTCTTGAGATCCTTTTTTTCTGCGCGTAATCTGCTGCTTGCAAACA
AAAAAACCACCGCTACCAGCGGTGGTTTGTTTGCCGGATCAAGAGCTACCAACTCTTTTTCCGAAGGTAA
CTGGCTTCAGCAGAGCGCAGATACCAAATACTGTTCTTCTAGTGTAGCCGTAGTTAGGCCACCACTTCAA
GAACTCTGTAGCACCGCCTACATACCTCGCTCTGCTAATCCTGTTACCAGTGGCTGCTGCCAGTGGCGAT
AAGTCGTGTCTTACCGGGTTGGACTCAAGACGATAGTTACCGGATAAGGCGCAGCGGTCGGGCTGAACGG
GGGGTTCGTGCACACAGCCCAGCTTGGAGCGAACGACCTACACCGAACTGAGATACCTACAGCGTGAGCT
ATGAGAAAGCGCCACGCTTCCCGAAGGGAGAAAGGCGGACAGGTATCCGGTAAGCGGCAGGGTCGGAACA
GGAGAGCGCACGAGGGAGCTTCCAGGGGGAAACGCCTGGTATCTTTATAGTCCTGTCGGGTTTCGCCACC
TCTGACTTGAGCGTCGATTTTTGTGATGCTCGTCAGGGGGGCGGAGCCTATGGAAAAACGCCAGCAACGC
GGCCTTTTTACGGTTCCTGGCCTTTTGCTGGCCTTTTGCTCACATGTTCTTTCCTGCGTTATCCCCTGAT
TCTGTGGATAACCGTATTACCGCCTTTGAGTGAGCTGATACCGCTCGCCGCAGCCGAACGACCGAGCGCA
GCGAGTCAGTGAGCGAGGAAGCGGAAGAGCGCCCAATACGCAAACCGCCTCTCCCCGCGCGTTGGCCGAT
TCATTAATGCAGCTGGCACGACAGGTTTCCCGACTGGAAAGCGGGCAGTGAGCGCAACGCAATTAATGTG
AGTTAGCTCACTCATTAGGCACCCCAGGCTTTACACTTTATGCTTCCGGCTCGTATGTTGTGTGGAATTG
TGAGCGGATAACAATTTCACACAGGAAACAGCTATGACCATGATTACGCCAAGCGCGCAATTAACCCTCA
CTAAAGGGAACAAAAGCTGGAGCTGCAAGCTT
